>Addgene plasmid #208883 | TLNRD1_2T_eGFP | addgene full sequence | sequence record 416568 | Addgene NGS Result
TCGCTGCGCTCGGTCGTTCGGCTGCGGCGAGCGGTATCAGCTCACTCAAAGGCGGTAATACGGTTATCCA
CAGAATCAGGGGATAACGCAGGAAAGAACATGTGAGCAAAAGGCCAGCAAAAGGCCAGGAACCGTAAAAA
GGCCGCGTTGCTGGCGTTTTTCCATAGGCTCCGCCCCCCTGACGAGCATCACAAAAATCGACGCTCAAGT
CAGAGGTGGCGAAACCCGACAGGACTATAAAGATACCAGGCGTTTCCCCCTGGAAGCTCCCTCGTGCGCT
CTCCTGTTCCGACCCTGCCGCTTACCGGATACCTGTCCGCCTTTCTCCCTTCGGGAAGCGTGGCGCTTTC
TCATAGCTCACGCTGTAGGTATCTCAGTTCGGTGTAGGTCGTTCGCTCCAAGCTGGGCTGTGTGCACGAA
CCCCCCGTTCAGCCCGACCGCTGCGCCTTATCCGGTAACTATCGTCTTGAGTCCAACCCGGTAAGACACG
ACTTATCGCCACTGGCAGCAGCCACTGGTAACAGGATTAGCAGAGCGAGGTATGTAGGCGGTGCTACAGA
GTTCTTGAAGTGGTGGCCTAACTACGGCTACACTAGAAGAACAGTATTTGGTATCTGCGCTCTGCTGAAG
CCAGTTACCTTCGGAAAAAGAGTTGGTAGCTCTTGATCCGGCAAACAAACCACCGCTGGTAGCGGTGGTT
TTTTTGTTTGCAAGCAGCAGATTACGCGCAGAAAAAAAGGATCTCAAGAAGATCCTTTGATCTTTTCTAC
GGGGTCTGACGCTCAGTGGAACGAAAACTCACGTTAAGGGATTTTGGTCATGAGATTATCAAAAAGGATC
TTCACCTAGATCCTTTTAAATTAAAAATGAAGTTTTAAATCAATCTAAAGTATATATGAGTAAACTTGGT
CTGACAGTTACCAATGCTTAATCAGTGAGGCACCTATCTCAGCGATCTGTCTATTTCGTTCATCCATAGT
TGCCTGACTCCCCGTCGTGTAGATAACTACGATACGGGAGGGCTTACCATCTGGCCCCAGTGCTGCAATG
ATACCGCGAGACCCACGCTCACCGGCTCCAGATTTATCAGCAATAAACCAGCCAGCCGGAAGGGCCGAGC
GCAGAAGTGGTCCTGCAACTTTATCCGCCTCCATCCAGTCTATTAATTGTTGCCGGGAAGCTAGAGTAAG
TAGTTCGCCAGTTAATAGTTTGCGCAACGTTGTTGCCATTGCTACAGGCATCGTGGTGTCACGCTCGTCG
TTTGGTATGGCTTCATTCAGCTCCGGTTCCCAACGATCAAGGCGAGTTACATGATCCCCCATGTTGTGCA
AAAAAGCGGTTAGCTCCTTCGGTCCTCCGATCGTTGTCAGAAGTAAGTTGGCCGCAGTGTTATCACTCAT
GGTTATGGCAGCACTGCATAATTCTCTTACTGTCATGCCATCCGTAAGATGCTTTTCTGTGACTGGTGAG
TACTCAACCAAGTCATTCTGAGAATAGTGTATGCGGCGACCGAGTTGCTCTTGCCCGGCGTCAATACGGG
ATAATACCGCGCCACATAGCAGAACTTTAAAAGTGCTCATCATTGGAAAACGTTCTTCGGGGCGAAAACT
CTCAAGGATCTTACCGCTGTTGAGATCCAGTTCGATGTAACCCACTCGTGCACCCAACTGATCTTCAGCA
TCTTTTACTTTCACCAGCGTTTCTGGGTGAGCAAAAACAGGAAGGCAAAATGCCGCAAAAAAGGGAATAA
GGGCGACACGGAAATGTTGAATACTCATACTCTTCCTTTTTCAATATTATTGAAGCATTTATCAGGGTTA
TTGTCTCATGAGCGGATACATATTTGAATGTATTTAGAAAAATAAACAAATAGGGGTTCCGCGCACATTT
CCCCGAAAAGTGCCACCTGACGTCGACGGATCGGGAGATCTCCCGATCCCCTATGGTGCACTCTCAGTAC
AATCTGCTCTGATGCCGCATAGTTAAGCCAGTATCTGCTCCCTGCTTGTGTGTTGGAGGTCGCTGAGTAG
TGCGCGAGCAAAATTTAAGCTACAACAAGGCAAGGCTTGACCGACAATTGCATGAAGAATCTGCTTAGGG
TTAGGCGTTTTGCGCTGCTTCGCGATGTACGGGCCAGATATACGCGTTGACATTGATTATTGACTAGTTA
TTAATAGTAATCAATTACGGGGTCATTAGTTCATAGCCCATATATGGAGTTCCGCGTTACATAACTTACG
GTAAATGGCCCGCCTGGCTGACCGCCCAACGACCCCCGCCCATTGACGTCAATAATGACGTATGTTCCCA
TAGTAACGCCAATAGGGACTTTCCATTGACGTCAATGGGTGGAGTATTTACGGTAAACTGCCCACTTGGC
AGTACATCAAGTGTATCATATGCCAAGTACGCCCCCTATTGACGTCAATGACGGTAAATGGCCCGCCTGG
CATTATGCCCAGTACATGACCTTATGGGACTTTCCTACTTGGCAGTACATCTACGTATTAGTCATCGCTA
TTACCATGGTGATGCGGTTTTGGCAGTACATCAATGGGCGTGGATAGCGGTTTGACTCACGGGGATTTCC
AAGTCTCCACCCCATTGACGTCAATGGGAGTTTGTTTTGGCACCAAAATCAACGGGACTTTCCAAAATGT
CGTAACAACTCCGCCCCATTGACGCAAATGGGCGGTAGGCGTGTACGGTGGGAGGTCTATATAAGCAGAG
CTCTCTGGCTAACTAGAGAACCCACTGCTTACTGGCTTATCGAAATTAATACGACTCACTATAGGGAGAC
CCAAGCTGGCTAGCGTTTAAACTTAAGCTTGCCACCATGAGCAAGGGCGAGGAGCTGTTCACCGGGGTGG
TGCCCATCCTGGTCGAGCTGGACGGCGACGTAAACGGCCACAAGTTCAGCGTGTCCGGCGAGGGCGAGGG
CGATGCCACCTACGGCAAGCTGACCCTGAAGTTCATCTGCACCACCGGCAAGCTGCCCGTGCCCTGGCCC
ACCCTCGTGACCACCCTGACCTACGGCGTGCAGTGCTTCAGCCGCTACCCCGACCACATGAAGCAGCACG
ACTTCTTCAAGTCCGCCATGCCCGAAGGCTACGTCCAGGAGCGCACCATCTTCTTCAAGGACGACGGCAA
CTACAAGACCCGCGCCGAGGTGAAGTTCGAGGGCGACACCCTGGTGAACCGCATCGAGCTGAAGGGCATC
GACTTCAAGGAGGACGGCAACATCCTGGGGCACAAGCTGGAGTACAACTACAACAGCCACAACGTCTATA
TCATGGCCGACAAGCAGAAGAACGGCATCAAGGTGAACTTCAAGATCCGCCACAACATCGAGGACGGCAG
CGTGCAGCTCGCCGACCACTACCAGCAGAACACCCCCATCGGCGACGGCCCCGTGCTGCTGCCCGACAAC
CACTACCTGAGCACCCAGTCCGCCCTGAGCAAAGACCCCAACGAGAAGCGCGATCACATGGTCCTGCTGG
AGTTCGTGACCGCCGCCGGGATCACTCACGGCATGGACGAGCTGTACAAGGGTACCGAGCTCGGATCCAT
GGCCAGTGGCAGCGCCGGCAAGCCCACCGGCGAGGCCGCTAGCCCCGCCCCTGCTTCTGCTATCGGCGGC
GCTTCTAGCCAGCCCAGAAAGCGGCTGGTGTCCGTGTGCGACCACTGTAAAGGCAAAATGCAGCTGGTGG
CCGACCTGCTGCTGCTGTCTAGCGAGGCCAGACCTGTGCTGTTCGAGGGCCCCGCTAGCAGCGGCGCCGG
AGCTGAGAGCTTCGAGCAGTGCAGAGATACAATCATCGCCAGAACCAAGGGCCTGAGCATCCTGACACAC
GACGTGCAGAGCCAACTGAACATGGGCAGATTCGGAGAAGCCGGCGATAGCCTGGTGGAACTGGGCGACC
TGGTCGTGTCCCTGACCGAGTGCAGCGCCCACGCCGCCTACCTGGCCGCCGTTGCTACCCCAGGCGCCCA
GCCTGCCCAGCCTGGCCTGGTCGACAGATACAGAGTGACCAGATGCAGACACGAGGTGGAACAGGGCTGC
GCCGTGCTGCGGGCCACCCCACTGGCTGATATGACACCTCAGCTGCTGCTGGAAGTGTCTCAGGGACTGT
CCAGAAACACCAAGTTCCTGACCGACGCCTGCGCCCTGGCCTCTGATAAGTCCCGGGACCGGTTCAGCAG
GGAACAGTTCAAGCTGGGCGTGAAATGCATGTCTACAAGCACCAGCGCCCTGCTCGCTTGCGTGCGGGAA
GTGAAGGTGGCCCCTAGCGAGCTGGCCCGGAGCAGATGCGCCCTTTTTAGCGGCCCTCTGGTGCAAGCCG
TGTCCGCATTAGTTGGATTTGCCACAGAGCCTCAGTTCCTGGGCAGAGCCGCCGCTGTCTCCGCCGAGGG
CAAGGCCGTGCAGACCGCCATCCTGGGTGGCGCTATGAGCGTGGTGAGCGCCTGTGTGCTGCTGACCCAG
TGTCTGAGAGATCTGGCCCAACACCCCGACGGCGGCGCCAAGATGAGCGACCATAGAGAGCGGCTGCGCA
ACTCAGCCTGCGCCGTGTCTGAGGGATGTACCCTGCTCAGCCAGGCCCTGCGGGAAAGAAGCAGCCCTAG
AACACTGCCTCCTGTGAATAGCAACTCTGTGAACTAACTCGAGTCTAGAGGGCCCGTTTAAACCCGCTGA
TCAGCCTCGACTGTGCCTTCTAGTTGCCAGCCATCTGTTGTTTGCCCCTCCCCCGTGCCTTCCTTGACCC
TGGAAGGTGCCACTCCCACTGTCCTTTCCTAATAAAATGAGGAAATTGCATCGCATTGTCTGAGTAGGTG
TCATTCTATTCTGGGGGGTGGGGTGGGGCAGGACAGCAAGGGGGAGGATTGGGAAGACAATAGCAGGCAT
GCTGGGGATGCGGTGGGCTCTATGGCTTCTGAGGCGGAAAGAACCAGCTGGGGCTCTAGGGGGTATCCCC
[124 nt withheld, positions 4971-5094]
C
[91 nt withheld, positions 5096-5186]
A
[49 nt withheld, positions 5188-5236]
CCTTTGACGTTGGAGTCCACGTTCTTT
[37 nt withheld, positions 5264-5300]
ACCCTATCTCGGTCTATTCTTTTGATTTATAAGGGATTTTGCCGATTTCGGCCTATTGGTTAAAAAATGA
GCTGATTTAACAAAAATTTAACGCGAATTAATTCTGTGGAATGTGTGTCAGTTAGGGTGTGGAAAGTCCC
CAGGCTCCCCAGCAGGCAGAAGTATGCAAAGCATGCATCTCAATTAGTCAGCAACCAGGTGTGGAAAGTC
CCCAGGCTCCCCAGCAGGCAGAAGTATGCAAAGCATGCATCTCAATTAGTCAGCAACCATAGTCCCGCCC
CTAACTCCGCCCATCCCGCCCCTAACTCCGCCCAGTTCCGCCCATTCTCCGCCCCATGGCTGACTAATTT
TTTTTATTTATGCAGAGGCCGAGGCCGCCTCTGCCTCTGAGCTATTCCAGAAGTAGTGAGGAGGCTTTTT
TGGAGGCCTAGGCTTTTGCAAAAAGCTCCCGGGAGCTTGTATATCCATTTTCGGATCTGATCAAGAGACA
GGATGAGGATCGTTTCGCATGATTGAACAAGATGGATTGCACGCAGGTTCTCCGGCCGCTTGGGTGGAGA
GGCTATTCGGCTATGACTGGGCACAACAGACAATCGGCTGCTCTGATGCCGCCGTGTTCCGGCTGTCAGC
GCAGGGGCGCCCGGTTCTTTTTGTCAAGACCGACCTGTCCGGTGCCCTGAATGAACTGCAGGACGAGGCA
GCGCGGCTATCGTGGCTGGCCACGACGGGCGTTCCTTGCGCAGCTGTGCTCGACGTTGTCACTGAAGCGG
GAAGGGACTGGCTGCTATTGGGCGAAGTGCCGGGGCAGGATCTCCTGTCATCTCACCTTGCTCCTGCCGA
GAAAGTATCCATCATGGCTGATGCAATGCGGCGGCTGCATACGCTTGATCCGGCTACCTGCCCATTCGAC
CACCAAGCGAAACATCGCATCGAGCGAGCACGTACTCGGATGGAAGCCGGTCTTGTCGATCAGGATGATC
TGGACGAAGAGCATCAGGGGCTCGCGCCAGCCGAACTGTTCGCCAGGCTCAAGGCGCGCATGCCCGACGG
CGAGGATCTCGTCGTGACCCATGGCGATGCCTGCTTGCCGAATATCATGGTGGAAAATGGCCGCTTTTCT
GGATTCATCGACTGTGGCCGGCTGGGTGTGGCGGACCGCTATCAGGACATAGCGTTGGCTACCCGTGATA
TTGCTGAAGAGCTTGGCGGCGAATGGGCTGACCGCTTCCTCGTGCTTTACGGTATCGCCGCTCCCGATTC
GCAGCGCATCGCCTTCTATCGCCTTCTTGACGAGTTCTTCTGAGCGGGACTCTGGGGTTCGAAATGACCG
ACCAAGCGACGCCCAACCTGCCATCACGAGATTTCGATTCCACCGCCGCCTTCTATGAAAGGTTGGGCTT
CGGAATCGTTTTCCGGGACGCCGGCTGGATGATCCTCCAGCGCGGGGATCTCATGCTGGAGTTCTTCGCC
CACCCCAACTTGTTTATTGCAGCTTATAATGGTTACAAATAAAGCAATAGCATCACAAATTTCACAAATA
AAGCATTTTTTTCACTGCATTCTAGTTGTGGTTTGTCCAAACTCATCAATGTATCTTATCATGTCTGTAT
ACCGTCGACCTCTAGCTAGAGCTTGGCGTAATCATGGTCATAGCTGTTTCCTGTGTGAAATTGTTATCCG
CTCACAATTCCACACAACATACGAGCCGGAAGCATAAAGTGTAAAGCCTGGGGTGCCTAATGAGTGAGCT
AACTCACATTAATTGCGTTGCGCTCACTGCCCGCTTTCCAGTCGGGAAACCTGTCGTGCCAGCTGCATTA
ATGAATCGGCCAACGCGCGGGGAGAGGCGGTTTGCGTATTGGGCGCTCTTCCGCTTCCTCGCTCACTGAC
Features (pLannotate 1.2.2; 22 found; start..end, strand, type, name):
    159..747     -  rep_origin     ori: high-copy-number ColE1/pMB1/pBR322/pUC origin of replication
    918..1778    -  CDS            AmpR: β-lactamase; bla; confers resistance to ampicillin, carbenicillin, and related antibiotics
   1779..1883    -  promoter       AmpR promoter: bla
   1942..1994    -  misc_feature   bom (fragment): basis of mobility region from pBR322
   2149..2528    +  enhancer       CMV enhancer: human cytomegalovirus immediate early enhancer
   2529..2732    +  promoter       CMV promoter: human cytomegalovirus (CMV) immediate early promoter
   2728..2761    +  LTR            5' LTR (truncated) (fragment): truncated 5' long terminal repeat (LTR) from HIV-1
   2777..2795    +  promoter       T7 promoter: promoter for bacteriophage T7 RNA polymerase
   2837..3550    +  CDS            GFP (S65T): GFP (S65T) is a basic (constitutively fluorescent) green fluorescent protein published in 1995, derived from Aequorea victoria.
   3569..4654    +  CDS            TLNRD1: TLRN1_HUMAN - Also known as MESDC1 From Homo sapiens (Human).
   4701..4925    +  polyA_signal   bGH poly(A) signal: bovine growth hormone polyadenylation signal
   4929..4950    +  promoter       SV40 promoter (fragment): SV40 enhancer and early promoter
   4971..5399    +  rep_origin     f1 ori (sequence partly withheld): f1 bacteriophage origin of replication; arrow indicates direction of (+) strand synthesis
   5413..5742    +  promoter       SV40 promoter: SV40 enhancer and early promoter
   5809..6600    +  CDS            neo: KKA2_KLEPN - Also known as kan, nptII. Experimental evidence at protein level: Swiss-Prot protein existence level 1. Resistance to kanamycin, neomycin, paromomycin, ribostamycin, butirosin and gentamicin B. From Klebsiella pneumoniae.
   6624..6782    +  CDS            ble (fragment): BLE_KLEPN - Experimental evidence at protein level: Swiss-Prot protein existence level 1. Binding protein with a strong affinity to the bleomycin family of antibiotics. Binds to CL990; an antimitotic-antibiotic compound. From Klebsiella pneumoniae.
   6777..6898    +  polyA_signal   SV40 poly(A) signal: SV40 polyadenylation signal
   6971..6987    -  protein_bind   lac operator: The lac repressor binds to the lac operator to inhibit transcription in E. coli. This inhibition can be relieved by adding lactose or isopropyl-β-D-thiogalactopyranoside (IPTG). lac repressor encoded by lacI
   6995..7025    -  promoter       lac promoter: promoter for the E. coli lac operon
   7040..7061    -  protein_bind   CAP binding site: CAP binding activates transcription in the presence of cAMP. E. coli catabolite activator protein
   7074..7166    -  CDS            lacI (fragment): lac repressor; lacI; The lac repressor binds to the lac operator to inhibit transcription in E. coli. This inhibition can be relieved by adding lactose or isopropyl-β-D-thiogalactopyranoside (IPTG).
   7168..7190    -  rep_origin     RSF ori (fragment): Plasmids containing the RSF 1030 origin of replication can be propagated in E. coli cells that contain additional plasmids with compatible origins.
