[The description below was written by a language model from this plasmid's Addgene catalogue record and pLannotate feature annotations shown in this document.]
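Description:
TLNRD1_2T_eGFP is a mammalian expression plasmid built on the pcDNA3.1(+)-N-eGFP backbone, encoding human TLNRD1 (talin rod domain-containing protein 1, also known as MESDC1) fused at its N-terminus to eGFP and carrying two point mutations, L191T and A225T. The sequenced record is 7,190 nt. In bacteria the plasmid replicates from a high-copy ColE1/pUC-type origin and is selected with ampicillin through the β-lactamase gene driven by its own promoter. An f1 origin is also present, along with leftover lac promoter/operator elements and short lacI, bom and RSF ori fragments, which are backbone remnants with no role in expression.

The expression cassette is driven by the human cytomegalovirus immediate-early enhancer and promoter, followed by a T7 promoter that could support in vitro transcription. The GFP open reading frame (annotated by the software as GFP S65T, consistent with eGFP) comes first. It is followed after a short linker by the TLNRD1 coding sequence, which was made by gene synthesis and inserted between the BamHI and XhoI sites. Transcripts are terminated by the bovine growth hormone polyadenylation signal. A brief annotation of a truncated HIV-1 LTR just downstream of the CMV promoter is only a small fragment match and does not indicate a lentiviral vector. A second cassette, with the SV40 early promoter driving the neomycin phosphotransferase gene and an SV40 poly(A) signal, allows G418 selection of stably transfected mammalian cells.

The construct is intended for expressing and visualising fluorescently tagged mutant TLNRD1 in mammalian cells. It comes from work identifying TLNRD1 as a component of the CCM complex that regulates endothelial barrier integrity. The record does not state the functional consequence of the two threonine substitutions.
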