Addgene plasmid #208883: TLNRD1_2T_eGFP
Purpose: Express eGFP-TLNRD1 with the L191T and A225T mutations in mammalian cells.
Depositing lab: Guillaume Jacquemet. Depositing organization: Abo Akademi University. Publication: TLNRD1 is a CCM complex component and regulates endothelial barrier integrity. Ball NJ, Ghimire S, Follain G, Pajari AO, Wurzinger D, Vaitkeviciute M, Cowell AR, Berki B, Ivaska J, Paatero I, Goult BT, Jacquemet G. J Cell Biol. 2024 Sep 2;223(9):e202310030. doi: 10.1083/jcb.202310030. Epub 2024 Jul 16. PubMed 39013281.
Backbone
  Vector backbone: pcDNA3.1(+)-N-eGFP
  Vector type: Mammalian Expression
Growth in bacteria
  Bacterial resistance: Ampicillin, 100 μg/mL
  Growth temperature: 37°C
  Growth strain: DH5alpha
  Copy number: Unknown
Gene/Insert
  Gene/Insert name: TLNRD1 (alt name: MESDC1)
  Species: H. sapiens (human)
  Mutation: mutations L191T and A225T
  Entrez Gene: TLNRD1 (a.k.a. MESDC1)
  Tag / fusion protein: eGFP
  Cloning method: Restriction Enzyme; 5′ cloning site BamHI (unknown if destroyed); 3′ cloning site XhoI (unknown if destroyed)
  Sequencing primers: 5′ CMV
Resource information
  A portion of this plasmid was derived from a plasmid made by: This construct was purchased from GenScript. Briefly, the gene fragments were synthesized using gene synthesis and cloned into pcDNA3.1(+)-N-eGFP using the BamHI/XhoI sites.
Terms and licenses: Academic/Nonprofit Terms; Industry Terms: Not Available to Industry
How to cite: TLNRD1_2T_eGFP was a gift from Guillaume Jacquemet (Addgene plasmid # 208883 ; http://n2t.net/addgene:208883 ; RRID:Addgene_208883)
